Addgene plasmid #112600: pOP3MP
Purpose: (Empty Backbone) Used for expression of protein in E. coli as PreScission cleavable N-terminal Avi-His8-tag and MBP fusions
Depositing lab: Marko Hyvönen. Depositing organization: University of Cambridge.
Backbone
  Vector backbone: pBAT4
  Vector type: Bacterial Expression
  Tag / fusion protein: Avi - 8His-MBP (N terminal on backbone)
Growth in bacteria
  Bacterial resistance: Ampicillin, 100 μg/mL
  Growth temperature: 37°C
  Growth strain: DH5alpha
  Copy number: High Copy
Gene/Insert
  Gene/Insert name: None
  Tag / fusion protein: Avi - 8His-MBP (N terminal on backbone)
Terms and licenses: Academic/Nonprofit Terms; Industry Terms: Not Available to Industry
How to cite: pOP3MP was a gift from Marko Hyvönen (Addgene plasmid # 112600 ; http://n2t.net/addgene:112600 ; RRID:Addgene_112600)
