[The description below was written by a language model from this plasmid's Addgene catalogue record and pLannotate feature annotations shown in this document.]
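Description:
pOP3MP is an empty bacterial expression backbone derived from pBAT4, designed for producing recombinant proteins in E. coli as fusions to an N-terminal Avi tag, eight-histidine tag and maltose binding protein (MBP), with a PreScission protease site so the tag block can be removed after purification. It carries no insert. The plasmid replicates from a high-copy ColE1/pUC-type origin and is selected with ampicillin through the bla gene under its own promoter. Only fragments of the rop gene, the bom region and the f1/M13 phage origin are detected, which is consistent with the recorded high copy number.

Expression is driven by a T7 promoter immediately followed by a lac operator, with the efficient T7 gene 10 ribosome binding site upstream of the tag coding region and a T7 terminator downstream. A full-length lacI gene under the lacIq promoter supplies abundant lac repressor, keeping transcription off until IPTG is added in a host that provides T7 RNA polymerase. The annotated MBP lacks a signal sequence, so fusions remain cytosolic. MBP commonly improves solubility, the His tag allows metal-affinity purification, and the Avi tag permits site-specific enzymatic biotinylation. The automated annotation detects the His run and MBP but not the Avi tag or the PreScission site, which are known only from the catalogue entry. The cloning region presumably lies between MBP and the terminator, where a reverse-oriented SP6 promoter and a short T7 gene 10-derived fragment are annotated. The depositor and repository sequences (5,644 and 5,639 nt) show the same features in the same order, differing only in start point and a few bases.
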