Features (pLannotate 1.2.2; 23 found; start..end, strand, type, name):
      1..19      +  promoter       T7 promoter: promoter for bacteriophage T7 RNA polymerase
     19..43      +  protein_bind   lac operator: The lac repressor binds to the lac operator to inhibit transcription in E. coli. This inhibition can be relieved by adding lactose or isopropyl-β-D-thiogalactopyranoside (IPTG). lac repressor encoded by lacI
     56..78      +  RBS            RBS: efficient ribosome binding site from bacteriophage T7 gene 10 (Olins and Rangwala, 1989)
    146..166     +  CDS            7xHis: 6xHis affinity tag
    176..1276    +  CDS            MBP: maltose binding protein from E. coli; malE (mutated); This version of the gene does not encode a signal sequence, so MBP will remain in the cytosol.
   1389..1407    -  promoter       SP6 promoter: promoter for bacteriophage SP6 RNA polymerase
   1422..1471    +  CDS            SET1 (fragment): solubility-enhancement tag derived from T7 phage gene 10B
   1479..1526    +  terminator     T7 terminator: transcription terminator for bacteriophage T7 RNA polymerase
   1555..1621    +  CDS            lacZα (fragment): LacZα fragment of β-galactosidase; lacZ fragment
   1625..1846    -  rep_origin     M13 ori (fragment) (sequence partly withheld): M13 bacteriophage origin of replication; arrow indicates direction of (+) strand synthesis
   1847..1867    -  misc_feature   MCS (fragment): pUC18/19 multiple cloning site
   1866..1884    -  promoter       lac UV5 promoter (fragment): E. coli lac promoter with an "up" mutation
   1899..1920    -  protein_bind   CAP binding site: CAP binding activates transcription in the presence of cAMP. E. coli catabolite activator protein
   1933..3015    -  CDS            lacI: lac repressor; lacI; The lac repressor binds to the lac operator to inhibit transcription in E. coli. This inhibition can be relieved by adding lactose or isopropyl-β-D-thiogalactopyranoside (IPTG).
   3016..3093    -  promoter       lacIq promoter: lacI (mutant); In the lacIq allele, a single base change in the promoter boosts expression of the lacI gene about 10-fold.
   3093..3111    -  misc_feature   MCS (fragment): pUC18/19 multiple cloning site
   3112..3345    -  rep_origin     f1 ori (fragment) (sequence partly withheld): f1 bacteriophage origin of replication; arrow indicates direction of (+) strand synthesis
   3348..3447    -  misc_feature   bom (fragment): basis of mobility region from pBR322
   3549..3584    -  CDS            rop (fragment): Rop protein, which maintains plasmids at low copy number; rop
   3679..3783    +  promoter       AmpR promoter: bla
   3784..4644    +  CDS            AmpR: β-lactamase; bla; confers resistance to ampicillin, carbenicillin, and related antibiotics
   4815..5403    +  rep_origin     ori: high-copy-number ColE1/pMB1/pBR322/pUC origin of replication
   5586..5642    +  CDS            lacI (fragment): lac repressor; lacI; The lac repressor binds to the lac operator to inhibit transcription in E. coli. This inhibition can be relieved by adding lactose or isopropyl-β-D-thiogalactopyranoside (IPTG).
>Addgene plasmid #112600 | pOP3MP | depositor full sequence | sequence record 212063 | Full Sequence
TAATACGACTCACTATAGGGAATTGTGAGCGGATAACAATTCCTCTAGAAATAATTTTGTTTAACTTTAA
GAAGGAGATATATCCATGAATGGACTGAATGATATCTTTGAAGCGCAGAAAATTGAATGGCATGAATCCG
GATCTCATCACCATCACCATCACCATCACACTAGTATGAAAATCGAAGAAGGTAAACTGGTAATCTGGAT
TAACGGCGATAAAGGCTATAACGGTCTCGCTGAAGTCGGTAAGAAATTCGAGAAAGATACCGGAATTAAA
GTCACCGTTGAGCATCCGGATAAACTGGAAGAGAAATTCCCACAGGTTGCGGCAACTGGCGATGGCCCTG
ACATTATCTTCTGGGCACACGACCGCTTTGGTGGCTACGCTCAATCTGGCCTGTTGGCTGAAATCACCCC
GGACAAAGCGTTCCAGGACAAGCTGTATCCGTTTACCTGGGATGCCGTACGTTACAACGGCAAGCTGATT
GCTTACCCGATCGCTGTTGAAGCGTTATCGCTGATTTATAACAAAGATCTGCTGCCGAACCCGCCAAAAA
CCTGGGAAGAGATCCCGGCGCTGGATAAAGAACTGAAAGCGAAAGGTAAGAGCGCGCTGATGTTCAACCT
GCAAGAACCGTACTTCACCTGGCCGCTGATTGCTGCTGACGGGGGTTATGCGTTCAAGTATGAAAACGGC
AAGTACGACATTAAAGACGTGGGCGTGGATAACGCTGGCGCGAAAGCGGGTCTGACCTTCCTGGTTGACC
TGATTAAAAACAAACACATGAATGCAGACACCGATTACTCCATCGCAGAAGCTGCCTTTAATAAAGGCGA
AACAGCGATGACCATCAACGGCCCGTGGGCATGGTCCAACATCGACACCAGCAAAGTGAATTATGGTGTA
ACGGTACTGCCGACCTTCAAGGGTCAACCATCCAAACCGTTCGTTGGCGTGCTGAGCGCAGGTATTGACG
CCGCCAGTCCGAACAAAGAGCTGGCAAAAGAGTTCCTCGAAAACTATCTGCTGACTGATGAAGGTCTGGA
AGCGGTTAATAAAGACAAACCGCTGGGTGCCGTAGCGCTGAAGTCTTACGAGGAAGAGTTGGCGAAAGAT
CCACGTATTGCCGCCACAATGGAAAACGCCCAGAAAGGTGAAATCATGCCGAACATCCCGCAGATGTCCG
CTTTCTGGTATGCCGTGCGTACTGCGGTGATCAACGCCGCCAGCGGTCGTCAGACTGTCGATGAAGCCCT
GAAAGACGCGCAGACTAATTCGAGCTCGACCGGTAGTGGCACCAGTGGGTCGACACTGGAAGTTCTGTTT
CAGGGCCCAGGATCCATGGAATTCGCGGCCGCCCTAGGCTCGAGCTAAGCTTGAGTATTCTATAGTGTCA
CCTAAATCCCAGCTTGATCCGGCTGCTAACAAAGCCCGAAAGGAAGCTGAGTTGGCTGCTGCCACCGCTG
AGCAATAACTAGCATAACCCCTTGGGGCCTCTAAACGGGTCTTGAGGGGTTTTTTGCTGAAAGGAGGAAC
TATATCCGGATAACCTGGCGTAATAGCGAAGAGGCCCGCACCGATCGCCCTTCCCAACAGTTGCGCAGCC
TGAATGGCGAATGGAAATTGTAAGCGTTAATATTTTGTTAAAATTCGCGTTAAATTTTTGTTAAATCAGC
TCATTTTTTAACCAATAGGCCGAAATCGGCAAAATCCCTTATAAATCAAAAGAATAGACCGAGATAGGGT
[37 nt withheld, positions 1751-1787]
AAAGAACGTGGACTCCAACGTCAAAGG
[32 nt withheld, positions 1815-1846]
AGCTTGCATGCCTGCAGGTCGGAAGCATAAAGTGTAAAGCCTGGGGTGCCTAATGAGTGAGCTAACTTAC
ATTAATTGCGTTGCGCTCACTGCCCGCTTTCCAGTCGGGAAACCTGTCGTGCCAGCTGCATTAATGAATC
GGCCAACGCGCGGGGAGAGGCGGTTTGCGTATTGGGCGCCAGGGTGGTTTTTCTTTTCACCAGTGAGACG
GGCAACAGCTGATTGCCCTTCACCGCCTGGCCCTGAGAGAGTTGCAGCAAGCGGTCCACGCTGGTTTGCC
CCAGCAGGCGAAAATCCTGTTTGATGGTGGTTGACGGCGGGATATAACATGAGCTGTCTTCGGTATCGTC
GTATCCCACTACCGAGATATCCGCACCAACGCGCAGCCCGGACTCGGTAATGGCGCGCATTGCGCCCAGC
GCCATCTGATCGTTGGCAACCAGCATCGCAGTGGGAACGATGCCCTCATTCAGCATTTGCATGGTTTGTT
GAAAACCGGACATGGCACTCCAGTCGCCTTCCCGTTCCGCTATCGGCTGAATTTGATTGCGAGTGAGATA
TTTATGCCAGCCAGCCAGACGCAGACGCGCCGAGACAGAACTTAATGGGCCCGCTAACAGCGCGATTTGC
TGGTGACCCAATGCGACCAGATGCTCCACGCCCAGTCGCGTACCGTCTTCATGGGAGAAAATAATACTGT
TGATGGGTGTCTGGTCAGAGACATCAAGAAATAACGCCGGAACATTAGTGCAGGCAGCTTCCACAGCAAT
GGCATCCTGGTCATCCAGCGGATAGTTAATGATCAGCCCACTGACGCGTTGCGCGAGAAGATTGTGCACC
GCCGCTTTACAGGCTTCGACGCCGCTTCGTTCTACCATCGACACCACCACGCTGGCACCCAGTTGATCGG
CGCGAGATTTAATCGCCGCGACAATTTGCGACGGCGCGTGCAGGGCCAGACTGGAGGTGGCAACGCCAAT
CAGCAACGACTGTTTGCCCGCCAGTTGTTGTGCCACGCGGTTGGGAATGTAATTCAGCTCCGCCATCGCC
GCTTCCACTTTTTCCCGCGTTTTCGCAGAAACGTGGCTGGCCTGGTTCACCACGCGGGAAACGGTCTGAT
AAGAGACACCGGCATACTCTGCGACATCGTATAACGTTACTGGTTTCACATTCACCACCCTGAATTGACT
CTCTTCCGGGCGCTATCATGCCATACCGCGAAAGGTTTTGCACCATTCGATGGTGTCGGGTACCGAGCTC
GAATT
[32 nt withheld, positions 3112-3143]
CGGTCGAGGTGCCGTAAAGCT
[56 nt withheld, positions 3165-3220]
G
[124 nt withheld, positions 3222-3345]
CGCCTGATGCGGTATTTTCTCCTTACGCATCTGTGCGGTATTTCACACCGCATATGGTGCACTCTCAGTA
CAATCTGCTCTGATGCCGCATAGTTAAGCCAGCCCCGACACCCGCCAACACCCGCTGACGCGCCCTGACG
GGCTTGTCTGCTCCCGGCATCCGCTTACAGACAAGCTGTGACCGTCTCCGGGAGCTGCATGTGTCAGAGG
TTTTCACCGTCATCACCGAAACGCGCGAGACGAAAGGGCCTCGTGATACGCCTATTTTTATAGGTTAATG
TCATGATAATAATGGTTTCTTAGACGTCAGGTGGCACTTTTCGGGGAAATGTGCGCGGAACCCCTATTTG
TTTATTTTTCTAAATACATTCAAATATGTATCCGCTCATGAGACAATAACCCTGATAAATGCTTCAATAA
TATTGAAAAAGGAAGAGTATGAGTATTCAACATTTCCGTGTCGCCCTTATTCCCTTTTTTGCGGCATTTT
GCCTTCCTGTTTTTGCTCACCCAGAAACGCTGGTGAAAGTAAAAGATGCTGAAGATCAGTTGGGTGCACG
AGTGGGTTACATCGAACTGGATCTCAACAGCGGTAAGATCCTTGAGAGTTTTCGCCCCGAAGAACGTTTT
CCAATGATGAGCACTTTTAAAGTTCTGCTATGTCATACACTATTATCCCGTATTGACGCCGGGCAAGAGC
AACTCGGTCGCCGGGCGCGGTATTCTCAGAATGACTTGGTTGAGTACTCACCAGTCACAGAAAAGCATCT
TACGGATGGCATGACAGTAAGAGAATTATGCAGTGCTGCCATAACCATGAGTGATAACACTGCGGCCAAC
TTACTTCTGACAACGATCGGAGGACCGAAGGAGCTAACCGCTTTTTTGCACAACATGGGGGATCATGTAA
CTCGCCTTGATCGTTGGGAACCGGAGCTGAATGAAGCCATACCAAACGACGAGCGTGACACCACGATGCC
TGTAGCAATGGCAACAACGTTGCGCAAACTATTAACTGGCGAACTACTTACTCTAGCTTCCCGGCAACAA
TTAATAGACTGGATGGAGGCGGATAAAGTTGCAGGACCACTTCTGCGCTCGGCCCTTCCGGCTGGCTGGT
TTATTGCTGATAAATCTGGAGCCGGTGAGCGTGGGTCTCGCGGTATCATTGCAGCACTGGGGCCAGATGG
TAAGCCCTCCCGTATCGTAGTTATCTACACGACGGGGAGTCAGGCAACTATGGATGAACGAAATAGACAG
ATCGCTGAGATAGGTGCCTCACTGATTAAGCATTGGTAACTGTCAGACCAAGTTTACTCATATATACTTT
AGATTGATTTAAAACTTCATTTTTAATTTAAAAGGATCTAGGTGAAGATCCTTTTTGATAATCTCATGAC
CAAAATCCCTTAACGTGAGTTTTCGTTCCACTGAGCGTCAGACCCCGTAGAAAAGATCAAAGGATCTTCT
TGAGATCCTTTTTTTCTGCGCGTAATCTGCTGCTTGCAAACAAAAAAACCACCGCTACCAGCGGTGGTTT
GTTTGCCGGATCAAGAGCTACCAACTCTTTTTCCGAAGGTAACTGGCTTCAGCAGAGCGCAGATACCAAA
TACTGTCCTTCTAGTGTAGCCGTAGTTAGGCCACCACTTCAAGAACTCTGTAGCACCGCCTACATACCTC
GCTCTGCTAATCCTGTTACCAGTGGCTGCTGCCAGTGGCGATAAGTCGTGTCTTACCGGGTTGGACTCAA
GACGATAGTTACCGGATAAGGCGCAGCGGTCGGGCTGAACGGGGGGTTCGTGCACACAGCCCAGCTTGGA
GCGAACGACCTACACCGAACTGAGATACCTACAGCGTGAGCTATGAGAAAGCGCCACGCTTCCCGAAGGG
AGAAAGGCGGACAGGTATCCGGTAAGCGGCAGGGTCGGAACAGGAGAGCGCACGAGGGAGCTTCCAGGGG
GAAACGCCTGGTATCTTTATAGTCCTGTCGGGTTTCGCCACCTCTGACTTGAGCGTCGATTTTTGTGATG
CTCGTCAGGGGGGCGGAGCCTATGGAAAAACGCCAGCAACGCGGCCTTTTTACGGTTCCTGGCCTTTTGC
TGGCCTTTTGCTCACATGTTCTTTCCTGCGTTATCCCCTGATTCTGTGGATAACCGTATTACCGCCTTTG
AGTGAGCTGATACCGCTCGCCGCAGCCGAACGACCGAGCGCAGCGAGTCAGTGAGCGAGGAAGCGGAAGA
GCGCCCAATACGCAAACCGCCTCTCCCCGCGCGTTGGCCGATTCATTAATGCAGCTGAT
