Features (pLannotate 1.2.2; 23 found; start..end, strand, type, name):
     18..74      +  CDS            lacI (fragment): lac repressor; lacI; The lac repressor binds to the lac operator to inhibit transcription in E. coli. This inhibition can be relieved by adding lactose or isopropyl-β-D-thiogalactopyranoside (IPTG).
     77..95      +  promoter       T7 promoter: promoter for bacteriophage T7 RNA polymerase
     95..119     +  protein_bind   lac operator: The lac repressor binds to the lac operator to inhibit transcription in E. coli. This inhibition can be relieved by adding lactose or isopropyl-β-D-thiogalactopyranoside (IPTG). lac repressor encoded by lacI
    132..154     +  RBS            RBS: efficient ribosome binding site from bacteriophage T7 gene 10 (Olins and Rangwala, 1989)
    222..242     +  CDS            7xHis: 6xHis affinity tag
    252..1352    +  CDS            MBP: maltose binding protein from E. coli; malE (mutated); This version of the gene does not encode a signal sequence, so MBP will remain in the cytosol.
   1465..1483    -  promoter       SP6 promoter: promoter for bacteriophage SP6 RNA polymerase
   1498..1547    +  CDS            SET1 (fragment): solubility-enhancement tag derived from T7 phage gene 10B
   1555..1602    +  terminator     T7 terminator: transcription terminator for bacteriophage T7 RNA polymerase
   1631..1697    +  CDS            lacZα (fragment): LacZα fragment of β-galactosidase; lacZ fragment
   1701..1922    -  rep_origin     M13 ori (fragment) (sequence partly withheld): M13 bacteriophage origin of replication; arrow indicates direction of (+) strand synthesis
   1923..1943    -  misc_feature   MCS (fragment): pUC18/19 multiple cloning site
   1942..1960    -  promoter       lac UV5 promoter (fragment): E. coli lac promoter with an "up" mutation
   1975..1996    -  protein_bind   CAP binding site: CAP binding activates transcription in the presence of cAMP. E. coli catabolite activator protein
   2009..3091    -  CDS            lacI: lac repressor; lacI; The lac repressor binds to the lac operator to inhibit transcription in E. coli. This inhibition can be relieved by adding lactose or isopropyl-β-D-thiogalactopyranoside (IPTG).
   3092..3169    -  promoter       lacIq promoter: lacI (mutant); In the lacIq allele, a single base change in the promoter boosts expression of the lacI gene about 10-fold.
   3169..3187    -  misc_feature   MCS (fragment): pUC18/19 multiple cloning site
   3188..3418    -  rep_origin     f1 ori (fragment) (sequence partly withheld): f1 bacteriophage origin of replication; arrow indicates direction of (+) strand synthesis
   3419..3518    -  misc_feature   bom (fragment): basis of mobility region from pBR322
   3620..3655    -  CDS            rop (fragment): Rop protein, which maintains plasmids at low copy number; rop
   3750..3854    +  promoter       AmpR promoter: bla
   3855..4715    +  CDS            AmpR: β-lactamase; bla; confers resistance to ampicillin, carbenicillin, and related antibiotics
   4886..5474    +  rep_origin     ori: high-copy-number ColE1/pMB1/pBR322/pUC origin of replication
>Addgene plasmid #112600 | pOP3MP | addgene full sequence | sequence record 220212 | Addgene NGS Result
AGCGAGGAAGCGGAAGAGCGCCCAATACGCAAACCGCCTCTCCCCGCGCGTTGGCCGATTCATTAATGCA
GCTGATTAATACGACTCACTATAGGGAATTGTGAGCGGATAACAATTCCTCTAGAAATAATTTTGTTTAA
CTTTAAGAAGGAGATATATCCATGAATGGACTGAATGATATCTTTGAAGCGCAGAAAATTGAATGGCATG
AATCCGGATCTCATCACCATCACCATCACCATCACACTAGTATGAAAATCGAAGAAGGTAAACTGGTAAT
CTGGATTAACGGCGATAAAGGCTATAACGGTCTCGCTGAAGTCGGTAAGAAATTCGAGAAAGATACCGGA
ATTAAAGTCACCGTTGAGCATCCGGATAAACTGGAAGAGAAATTCCCACAGGTTGCGGCAACTGGCGATG
GCCCTGACATTATCTTCTGGGCACACGACCGCTTTGGTGGCTACGCTCAATCTGGCCTGTTGGCTGAAAT
CACCCCGGACAAAGCGTTCCAGGACAAGCTGTATCCGTTTACCTGGGATGCCGTACGTTACAACGGCAAG
CTGATTGCTTACCCGATCGCTGTTGAAGCGTTATCGCTGATTTATAACAAAGATCTGCTGCCGAACCCGC
CAAAAACCTGGGAAGAGATCCCGGCGCTGGATAAAGAACTGAAAGCGAAAGGTAAGAGCGCGCTGATGTT
CAACCTGCAAGAACCGTACTTCACCTGGCCGCTGATTGCTGCTGACGGGGGTTATGCGTTCAAGTATGAA
AACGGCAAGTACGACATTAAAGACGTGGGCGTGGATAACGCTGGCGCGAAAGCGGGTCTGACCTTCCTGG
TTGACCTGATTAAAAACAAACACATGAATGCAGACACCGATTACTCCATCGCAGAAGCTGCCTTTAATAA
AGGCGAAACAGCGATGACCATCAACGGCCCGTGGGCATGGTCCAACATCGACACCAGCAAAGTGAATTAT
GGTGTAACGGTACTGCCGACCTTCAAGGGTCAACCATCCAAACCGTTCGTTGGCGTGCTGAGCGCAGGTA
TTGACGCCGCCAGTCCGAACAAAGAGCTGGCAAAAGAGTTCCTCGAAAACTATCTGCTGACTGATGAAGG
TCTGGAAGCGGTTAATAAAGACAAACCGCTGGGTGCCGTAGCGCTGAAGTCTTACGAGGAAGAGTTGGCG
AAAGATCCACGTATTGCCGCCACAATGGAAAACGCCCAGAAAGGTGAAATCATGCCGAACATCCCGCAGA
TGTCCGCTTTCTGGTATGCCGTGCGTACTGCGGTGATCAACGCCGCCAGCGGTCGTCAGACTGTCGATGA
AGCCCTGAAAGACGCGCAGACTAATTCGAGCTCGACCGGTAGTGGCACCAGTGGGTCGACACTGGAAGTT
CTGTTTCAGGGCCCAGGATCCATGGAATTCGCGGCCGCCCTAGGCTCGAGCTAAGCTTGAGTATTCTATA
GTGTCACCTAAATCCCAGCTTGATCCGGCTGCTAACAAAGCCCGAAAGGAAGCTGAGTTGGCTGCTGCCA
CCGCTGAGCAATAACTAGCATAACCCCTTGGGGCCTCTAAACGGGTCTTGAGGGGTTTTTTGCTGAAAGG
AGGAACTATATCCGGATAACCTGGCGTAATAGCGAAGAGGCCCGCACCGATCGCCCTTCCCAACAGTTGC
GCAGCCTGAATGGCGAATGGAAATTGTAAGCGTTAATATTTTGTTAAAATTCGCGTTAAATTTTTGTTAA
ATCAGCTCATTTTTTAACCAATAGGCCGAAATCGGCAAAATCCCTTATAAATCAAAAGAATAGACCGAGA
TAGGGT
[37 nt withheld, positions 1827-1863]
AAAGAACGTGGACTCCAACGTCAAAGG
[32 nt withheld, positions 1891-1922]
AGCTTGCATGCCTGCAGGTCGGAAGCATAAAGTGTAAAGCCTGGGGTGCCTAATGAGTGAGCTAACTTAC
ATTAATTGCGTTGCGCTCACTGCCCGCTTTCCAGTCGGGAAACCTGTCGTGCCAGCTGCATTAATGAATC
GGCCAACGCGCGGGGAGAGGCGGTTTGCGTATTGGGCGCCAGGGTGGTTTTTCTTTTCACCAGTGAGACG
GGCAACAGCTGATTGCCCTTCACCGCCTGGCCCTGAGAGAGTTGCAGCAAGCGGTCCACGCTGGTTTGCC
CCAGCAGGCGAAAATCCTGTTTGATGGTGGTTAACGGCGGGATATAACATGAGCTGTCTTCGGTATCGTC
GTATCCCACTACCGAGATATCCGCACCAACGCGCAGCCCGGACTCGGTAATGGCGCGCATTGCGCCCAGC
GCCATCTGATCGTTGGCAACCAGCATCGCAGTGGGAACGATGCCCTCATTCAGCATTTGCATGGTTTGTT
GAAAACCGGACATGGCACTCCAGTCGCCTTCCCGTTCCGCTATCGGCTGAATTTGATTGCGAGTGAGATA
TTTATGCCAGCCAGCCAGACGCAGACGCGCCGAGACAGAACTTAATGGGCCCGCTAACAGCGCGATTTGC
TGGTGACCCAATGCGACCAGATGCTCCACGCCCAGTCGCGTACCGTCTTCATGGGAGAAAATAATACTGT
TGATGGGTGTCTGGTCAGAGACATCAAGAAATAACGCCGGAACATTAGTGCAGGCAGCTTCCACAGCAAT
GGCATCCTGGTCATCCAGCGGATAGTTAATGATCAGCCCACTGACGCGTTGCGCGAGAAGATTGTGCACC
GCCGCTTTACAGGCTTCGACGCCGCTTCGTTCTACCATCGACACCACCACGCTGGCACCCAGTTGATCGG
CGCGAGATTTAATCGCCGCGACAATTTGCGACGGCGCGTGCAGGGCCAGACTGGAGGTGGCAACGCCAAT
CAGCAACGACTGTTTGCCCGCCAGTTGTTGTGCCACGCGGTTGGGAATGTAATTCAGCTCCGCCATCGCC
GCTTCCACTTTTTCCCGCGTTTTCGCAGAAACGTGGCTGGCCTGGTTCACCACGCGGGAAACGGTCTGAT
AAGAGACACCGGCATACTCTGCGACATCGTATAACGTTACTGGTTTCACATTCACCACCCTGAATTGACT
CTCTTCCGGGCGCTATCATGCCATACCGCGAAAGGTTTTGCACCATTCGATGGTGTCGGGTACCGAGCTC
GAATTGTGAACCATCACCCT
[91 nt withheld, positions 3203-3293]
G
[124 nt withheld, positions 3295-3418]
CCTGATGCGGTATTTTCTCCTTACGCATCTGTGCGGTATTTCACACCGCATATGGTGCACTCTCAGTACA
ATCTGCTCTGATGCCGCATAGTTAAGCCAGCCCCGACACCCGCCAACACCCGCTGACGCGCCCTGACGGG
CTTGTCTGCTCCCGGCATCCGCTTACAGACAAGCTGTGACCGTCTCCGGGAGCTGCATGTGTCAGAGGTT
TTCACCGTCATCACCGAAACGCGCGAGACGAAAGGGCCTCGTGATACGCCTATTTTTATAGGTTAATGTC
ATGATAATAATGGTTTCTTAGACGTCAGGTGGCACTTTTCGGGGAAATGTGCGCGGAACCCCTATTTGTT
TATTTTTCTAAATACATTCAAATATGTATCCGCTCATGAGACAATAACCCTGATAAATGCTTCAATAATA
TTGAAAAAGGAAGAGTATGAGTATTCAACATTTCCGTGTCGCCCTTATTCCCTTTTTTGCGGCATTTTGC
CTTCCTGTTTTTGCTCACCCAGAAACGCTGGTGAAAGTAAAAGATGCTGAAGATCAGTTGGGTGCACGAG
TGGGTTACATCGAACTGGATCTCAACAGCGGTAAGATCCTTGAGAGTTTTCGCCCCGAAGAACGTTTTCC
AATGATGAGCACTTTTAAAGTTCTGCTATGTGGCGCGGTATTATCCCGTATTGACGCCGGGCAAGAGCAA
CTCGGTCGCCGCATACACTATTCTCAGAATGACTTGGTTGAGTACTCACCAGTCACAGAAAAGCATCTTA
CGGATGGCATGACAGTAAGAGAATTATGCAGTGCTGCCATAACCATGAGTGATAACACTGCGGCCAACTT
ACTTCTGACAACGATCGGAGGACCGAAGGAGCTAACCGCTTTTTTGCACAACATGGGGGATCATGTAACT
CGCCTTGATCGTTGGGAACCGGAGCTGAATGAAGCCATACCAAACGACGAGCGTGACACCACGATGCCTG
TAGCAATGGCAACAACGTTGCGCAAACTATTAACTGGCGAACTACTTACTCTAGCTTCCCGGCAACAATT
AATAGACTGGATGGAGGCGGATAAAGTTGCAGGACCACTTCTGCGCTCGGCCCTTCCGGCTGGCTGGTTT
ATTGCTGATAAATCTGGAGCCGGTGAGCGTGGGTCTCGCGGTATCATTGCAGCACTGGGGCCAGATGGTA
AGCCCTCCCGTATCGTAGTTATCTACACGACGGGGAGTCAGGCAACTATGGATGAACGAAATAGACAGAT
CGCTGAGATAGGTGCCTCACTGATTAAGCATTGGTAACTGTCAGACCAAGTTTACTCATATATACTTTAG
ATTGATTTAAAACTTCATTTTTAATTTAAAAGGATCTAGGTGAAGATCCTTTTTGATAATCTCATGACCA
AAATCCCTTAACGTGAGTTTTCGTTCCACTGAGCGTCAGACCCCGTAGAAAAGATCAAAGGATCTTCTTG
AGATCCTTTTTTTCTGCGCGTAATCTGCTGCTTGCAAACAAAAAAACCACCGCTACCAGCGGTGGTTTGT
TTGCCGGATCAAGAGCTACCAACTCTTTTTCCGAAGGTAACTGGCTTCAGCAGAGCGCAGATACCAAATA
CTGTTCTTCTAGTGTAGCCGTAGTTAGGCCACCACTTCAAGAACTCTGTAGCACCGCCTACATACCTCGC
TCTGCTAATCCTGTTACCAGTGGCTGCTGCCAGTGGCGATAAGTCGTGTCTTACCGGGTTGGACTCAAGA
CGATAGTTACCGGATAAGGCGCAGCGGTCGGGCTGAACGGGGGGTTCGTGCACACAGCCCAGCTTGGAGC
GAACGACCTACACCGAACTGAGATACCTACAGCGTGAGCTATGAGAAAGCGCCACGCTTCCCGAAGGGAG
AAAGGCGGACAGGTATCCGGTAAGCGGCAGGGTCGGAACAGGAGAGCGCACGAGGGAGCTTCCAGGGGGA
AACGCCTGGTATCTTTATAGTCCTGTCGGGTTTCGCCACCTCTGACTTGAGCGTCGATTTTTGTGATGCT
CGTCAGGGGGGCGGAGCCTATGGAAAAACGCCAGCAACGCGGCCTTTTTACGGTTCCTGGCCTTTTGCTG
GCCTTTTGCTCACATGTTCTTTCCTGCGTTATCCCCTGATTCTGTGGATAACCGTATTACCGCCTTTGAG
TGAGCTGATACCGCTCGCCGCAGCCGAACGACCGAGCGCAGCGAGTCAGTG
